>Addgene plasmid #139951 | EF_tTpEF2 | addgene full sequence | sequence record 296653 | Addgene NGS Result
CTTTTGCTGGCCTTTTGCTCACATGTTCTTTCCTGCGTTATCCCCTGATTCTGTGGGTGGAAGGGCTCGG
AGTTGTGGTAATCTATGTATCCTGGTGGTCTCGAGCGAGCAGGGTTGGTTAGAGATAACTAATGTCTCAC
TCTATACGACCTGTCAAGTCACTATTGTAGACTCATTGAAAAACATTCACAGTGGATTTTTTTATCTATT
ATCTCATCAATCGCGCTACCATTGTTGCAAGAAGATATAAGCGGAGACCTGAGACGAGACGAGACAGCCT
GAGAATGGATGCGAGTAATGAGCTCGGCACAAAATCACCACTCGATACAGGCAGCCCATCAGTCCGGGAC
GGCGTCAGCGGGAGAGCCGTTGTAAGGCGGCAGACTTTGCTCATGTTACCGATGCTATTCGGAAGAACGG
CAACTAAGCTGCCGGGTTTGAAACACGGATGATCTCGCGGAGGGTAGCATGTTGATTGTAACGATGACAG
AGCGTTGCTGCCTGTGATCACCGCTCCTCTAGAGTCGACTTGCAGGCATGCAAGCTTAGCAAGCGAACCG
GAATTGCCAGCTGGGGCGCCCTCTGGTAAGGTTGGGAAGCCCTGCAAAGTAAACTGGATGGCTTTCTTGC
CGCCAAGGATCTGATGGCGCAGGGGATCAATATCTGATCAAGAGACAGGATGAGGATCGTTTCGCATGAG
GGAAGCGGTGATCGCCGAAGTATCGACTCAACTATCAGAGGTAGTTGGCGTCATCGAGCGCCATCTCGAA
CCGACGTTGCTGGCCGTACATTTGTACGGCTCCGCAGTGGATGGCGGCCTGAAGCCACACAGTGATATTG
ATTTGCTGGTTACGGTGACCGTAAGGCTTGATGAAACAACGCGGCGAGCTTTGATCAACGACCTTTTGGA
AACTTCGGCTTCCCCTGGAGAGAGTGAGATTCTCCGCGCTGTAGAAGTCACCATTGTTGTGCACGACGAC
ATCATTCCGTGGCGTTATCCAGCTAAGCGCGAACTGCAATTTGGAGAATGGCAGCGCAATGACATTCTTG
CTGGTATCTTCGAGCCAGCCACGATCGACATTGATCTGGCTATCTTGCTGACAAAAGCAAGAGAACATAG
CGTTGCCTTGGTAGGTCCAGCGGCGGAGGAACTCTTTGATCCGGTTCCTGAACAGGATCTATTTGAGGCG
CTAAATGAAACCTTAACGCTATGGAACTCGCCGCCCGACTGGGCTGGCGATGAGCGAAATGTAGTGCTTA
CGTTGTCCCGCATTTGGTACAGCGCAGTAACCGGCAAAATCGCGCCGAAGGATGTCGCTGCCGACTGGGC
AATGGAGCGCCTGCCGGCCCAGTATCAGCCCGTCATACTTGAAGCTAGACAGGCTTATCTTGGACAAGAA
GAAGATCGCTTGGCCTCGCGCGCAGATCAGTTGGAAGAATTTGTCCACTACGTGAAAGGCGAGATCACCA
AGGTAGTCGGCAAATAATAATCACCTAGAATGCATGACCAAAATCCCTTAACGTGAGTTTTCGTTCCACT
GAGCGTCAGACCCCGTAGAAAAGATCAAAGGATCTTCTTGAGATCCTTTTTTTCTGCGCGTAATCTGCTG
CTTGCAAACAAAAAAACCACCGCTACCAGCGGTGGTTTGTTTGCCGGATCAAGAGCTACCAACTCTTTTT
CCGAAGGTAACTGGCTTCAGCAGAGCGCAGATACCAAATACTGTTCTTCTAGTGTAGCCGTAGTTAGGCC
ACCACTTCAAGAACTCTGTAGCACCGCCTACATACCTCGCTCTGCTAATCCTGTTACCAGTGGCTGCTGC
CAGTGGCGATAAGTCGTGTCTTACCGGGTTGGACTCAAGACGATAGTTACCGGATAAGGCGCAGCGGTCG
GGCTGAACGGGGGGTTCGTGCACACAGCCCAGCTTGGAGCGAACGACCTACACCGAACTGAGATACCTAC
AGCGTGAGCTATGAGAAAGCGCCACGCTTCCCGAAGGGAGAAAGGCGGACAGGTATCCGGTAAGCGGCAG
GGTCGGAACAGGAGAGCGCACGAGGGAGCTTCCAGGGGGAAACGCCTGGTATCTTTATAGTCCTGTCGGG
TTTCGCCACCTCTGACTTGAGCGTCGATTTTTGTGATGCTCGTCAGGGGGGCGGAGCCTATGGAAAAACG
CCAGCAACGCGGCCTTTTTACGGTTCCTGGC
Features (pLannotate 1.2.2; 5 found; start..end, strand, type, name):
     13..56      +  rep_origin     RSF ori (fragment): Plasmids containing the RSF 1030 origin of replication can be propagated in E. coli cells that contain additional plasmids with compatible origins.
    515..547     +  misc_feature   MCS (fragment): pUC18/19 multiple cloning site
    548..664     +  CDS            tnpA (fragment): TN5P_ECOLX - Also known as tnp. Experimental evidence at protein level: Swiss-Prot protein existence level 1. Mediates transposition of transposon Tn5 by a 'cut and paste' mechanism. First, the monomeric transposase binds the 19 bp inverted DNA repeats flanking the transposon. Then, dimerization of the DNA- bound transposase creates a synaptic DNA complex. After nicking of the first DNA strand, excision of the transposon proceeds through a series of intermediates. The transposase then mediates the insertion of the transposon at a new site by strand transfer. The activity of the wild- type tran
    696..1484    +  CDS            aadA: S3AD_ECOLX - Experimental evidence at protein level: Swiss-Prot protein existence level 1. Mediates bacterial resistance to the antibiotics streptomycin and spectinomycin. From Escherichia coli.
   1578..2166    +  rep_origin     ori: high-copy-number ColE1/pMB1/pBR322/pUC origin of replication
