[The description below was written by a language model from this plasmid's Addgene catalogue record and pLannotate feature annotations shown in this document.]
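Description:
EF_tTpEF2 is a small synthetic-biology part plasmid, about 2.2 kb in the sequenced record, that carries the EF2 gene terminator from the centric marine diatom Thalassiosira pseudonana. The catalogue lists its backbone as pCAMBIA-pBR322 and its purpose simply as a diatom terminator, so it stores a single regulatory element rather than acting as a complete expression vector. It has no promoter, coding sequence, reporter or diatom selection marker of its own. The insert was introduced by restriction cloning, but the cloning sites are not recorded.

The plasmid is maintained in E. coli through a ColE1/pMB1/pBR322-type origin of replication. The annotation tool describes this origin generically as high copy, whereas the catalogue lists the plasmid as low copy. Selection relies on aadA, an aminoglycoside adenylyltransferase that confers resistance to spectinomycin and streptomycin, which matches the recorded spectinomycin resistance. The other automated annotations are short fragments: a piece of the RSF origin, part of a pUC18/19 multiple cloning site and a piece of the Tn5 transposase gene. These are most likely backbone remnants or partial sequence matches rather than functional elements. The terminator itself is not annotated in the feature table. It may lie in the unannotated stretch between the RSF fragment and the cloning-site remnant, but the record does not confirm this.

In use, the terminator would be placed downstream of a transgene to supply transcription termination and 3′ end processing signals when building diatom expression cassettes. The associated publication concerns overexpression of sterol pathway enzymes in model marine diatoms, which suggests the kind of constructs this part was made for.
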