Addgene plasmid #139951: EF_tTpEF2
Purpose: Diatom terminator
Depositing lab: Raffaela Abbriano. Depositing organization: University of Technology, Sydney. Publication: Overexpression of Key Sterol Pathway Enzymes in Two Model Marine Diatoms Alters Sterol Profiles in Phaeodactylum tricornutum. Jaramillo-Madrid AC, Abbriano R, Ashworth J, Fabris M, Pernice M, Ralph PJ. Pharmaceuticals (Basel). 2020 Dec 21;13(12). pii: ph13120481. doi: 10.3390/ph13120481. PubMed 33371196.
Backbone
  Vector backbone: pCAMBIA-pBR322
  Vector type: Synthetic Biology
Growth in bacteria
  Bacterial resistance: Spectinomycin, 50 μg/mL
  Growth temperature: 37°C
  Growth strain: DH5alpha
  Copy number: Low Copy
Gene/Insert
  Gene/Insert name: Thalassiosira pseudonana EF2 terminator
  Species: Thalassiosira pseudonana
  Cloning method: Restriction Enzyme; 5′ cloning site Unknown (unknown if destroyed)
Terms and licenses: Academic/Nonprofit Terms; Industry Terms: Not Available to Industry
How to cite: EF_tTpEF2 was a gift from Raffaela Abbriano (Addgene plasmid # 139951 ; http://n2t.net/addgene:139951 ; RRID:Addgene_139951)
